>Addgene plasmid #126516 | p-mCherry-C1-MerMAID4 | depositor partial sequence | sequence record 241946 | MerMAID4
ATGACTATCGTGCTGTCTTCCCTGATTGTGATTCGCTTCGTGTTTTTCGCTGGCAATAATGTGCTGCTGA
GATGTATGAGGCTGTGGTACTATAGGAATATCCTGCTGCCTGCCAAGAACACCAATCTGATCACAATGTC
TGACGAGAGCACAATGGTGCCAATCTACGCCACCTTCCAGCTGTTTGCCGTGCTGATCACCGCAGCCACC
CTGGTGTTCTACGTGAGCCAGCTGAGAAACGGCAATAAGGGCGATTGGGAGCCCATCTACGTGTCTGGCG
TGGAGTTTATCGCCTATCTGATGGCCCTGGTGCTGCCTGACGGCTACGCCTTCCGGAGCTTTCAGGATGG
CGCCGGCATCATCACAGTGCCAGTGTTCCGCTACGTGAGCTGGCTGGCCACATGCCCCATCATCCTGAAG
GTGCTGGTGACCGTGATCTCTCACGAGGACAACATCGACCAGGATGTGATCCTGAGGCTGATGCTGCTGA
TCACATGGATCGAGCTGCTGGGCTTTATGGGCTCTATGTACGTGGGCATGATCAAGGTGTTCTTTATCGC
CCTGGCCGTGATCCTGTGCATCTATATGTACTATATCATCTGTATGACCTGGAACAAGAATCACCACGAG
TCTCTGAGCCTGTCCTACAGGAAGGAGAGATTCGAGCTGATGAGCCTGCTGATGGTGTCCTGGATTCTGT
TTCCCATCCTGTATATCGTGGGCCCTGAGTGTTTCGGCCTGATCTCCAATCAGTTTTCTATCATCGGCCA
CGTGATCGGCGACATCATCAGCAAGAACCTGTGGGGCCTGATGGCCTGGAAGCTGCGGCTGAAGATCAAG
GATGGCCAGCCTATGGAGCACGTGAATCCACTGAAGATCGTGTCCAACGACGGCACCAATACAATGGAGA
ACTACCCACTGGATAAGATCATCCAGACCTGGAAGGGCCGGGAGTACGATCGCGAGTCTATCTATGAGAA
CGGCCCTAGCTCCCCAAAGACCCCCAGCGAGACACCCCCTAAGACCCCACCCAATAAGATGCACTTCCAC
AACTTTCTGCTGGAGCACTACATGAAGACCAGGGAGACAGCCTATAATGAGAGAAAGGACGCAGGCGTGT
CCGGAGGCGATCTGCCCTTCCAGCAGGCCCGCAGCCCTAAAGGACCCATCCAGTATGAAGTCATCAAGCA
GTCAAGCGTGAACGAGTATGCC
