[The description below was written by a language model from this plasmid's Addgene catalogue record.]
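Description:
p-mCherry-C1-MerMAID4 is a mammalian expression plasmid built on the pEGFP-C1 backbone, carrying a synthetic, human/mouse codon-optimized coding sequence for MerMAID4. MerMAID4 belongs to a family of marine channelrhodopsins discovered through metagenomics. The plasmid is maintained at high copy number in E. coli under kanamycin selection. In mammalian cells the backbone's neomycin resistance marker allows G418 selection of stable transfectants. In vectors of this family a single resistance cassette usually serves both purposes. No feature table is provided, so the replication origins and polyadenylation signals are not itemised in the record.

The insert of about 1.2 kb lies between NheI and BshTI sites, both preserved, downstream of the CMV enhancer/promoter, which drives strong constitutive transcription in most mammalian cell types. mCherry is fused to the C-terminus of the opsin, and the plasmid name suggests it replaces the EGFP of the parental vector. The fusion lets expressing cells be identified by red fluorescence, and membrane localisation of the channel can be assessed the same way.

MerMAID4 is a light-gated anion-conducting channelrhodopsin that desensitizes almost completely under continuous illumination, so its photocurrents are largely transient rather than sustained. The construct suits transient transfection of cultured cells for electrophysiological and biophysical characterisation of the channel. It can also be used to explore the channel as an optogenetic tool for brief, light-triggered anion conductance, although the record does not describe specific applications beyond the channel's properties.
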