Addgene plasmid #126516: p-mCherry-C1-MerMAID4
Purpose: Anion-conducting Channelrhodopsin with near-complete desensitization in continuous light. Codon-optimized for mammalian expression (human/mouse).
Depositing lab: Peter Hegemann. Depositing organization: Humboldt-Universitaet zu Berlin. Publication: MerMAIDs: a family of metagenomically discovered marine anion-conducting and intensely desensitizing channelrhodopsins. Oppermann J, Fischer P, Silapetere A, Liepe B, Rodriguez-Rozada S, Flores-Uribe J, Peter E, Keidel A, Vierock J, Kaufmann J, Broser M, Luck M, Bartl F, Hildebrandt P, Simon Wiegert J, Beja O, Hegemann P, Wietek J. Nat Commun. 2019 Jul 25;10(1):3315. doi: 10.1038/s41467-019-11322-6. PubMed 31346176.
Backbone
  Vector backbone: pEGFP-C1
  Backbone size w/o insert (bp): 3986
  Vector type: Mammalian Expression
  Selectable markers: Neomycin (select with G418)
Growth in bacteria
  Bacterial resistance: Kanamycin, 50 μg/mL
  Growth temperature: 37°C
  Growth strain: DH5alpha
  Copy number: High Copy
Gene/Insert
  Gene/Insert name: MerMAID4
  Species: Synthetic
  Insert size (bp): 1212
  Promoter: CMV (+ enhancer)
  Tag / fusion protein: mCherry (C terminal on insert)
  Cloning method: Restriction Enzyme; 5′ cloning site NheI (not destroyed); 3′ cloning site BshTI (not destroyed)
  Sequencing primers: 5′ CMV-fwd: GCAAATGGGCGGTAGGCGT or EGFP-N1-fwd: GAGGTCTATATAAGCAGAGC; 3′ EGFP-C1-rev: AACCATTATAAGCTGCAATAAAC
Terms and licenses: Academic/Nonprofit Terms; Industry Terms: Not Available to Industry
Depositor comments: Please visit https://www.biorxiv.org/content/early/2019/04/12/607804.full.pdf for BioRxiv preprint.
How to cite: p-mCherry-C1-MerMAID4 was a gift from Peter Hegemann (Addgene plasmid # 126516 ; http://n2t.net/addgene:126516 ; RRID:Addgene_126516)
