LOCUS       Exported 5915 bp ds-DNA circular SYN 13-MAY-2021
DEFINITION  Anion-conducting Channelrhodopsin with near-complete desensitization
            in continuous light. Codon-optimized for mammalian expression
            (human/mouse)..
ACCESSION   .
VERSION     .
KEYWORDS    p-mCherry-C1-MerMAID4
SOURCE      synthetic DNA construct
  ORGANISM  synthetic DNA construct
REFERENCE   1 (bases 1 to 5915)
  AUTHORS   Oppermann J, Fischer P, Silapetere A, Liepe B, Rodriguez-Rozada S,
            Flores-Uribe J, Peter E, Keidel A, Vierock J, Kaufmann J, Broser M,
            Luck M, Bartl F, Hildebrandt P, Simon Wiegert J, Beja O, Hegemann P,
            Wietek J
  TITLE     MerMAIDs: a family of metagenomically discovered marine
            anion-conducting and intensely desensitizing channelrhodopsins.
  JOURNAL   Nat Commun. 2019 Jul 25;10(1):3315. doi: 10.1038/s41467-019-11322-6.
  PUBMED    31346176
REFERENCE   2 (bases 1 to 5915)
  AUTHORS   .
  TITLE     Direct Submission
  JOURNAL   Exported May 13, 2021 from SnapGene Server 1.1.58
            http://www.snapgene.com
FEATURES             Location/Qualifiers
     source          1..5915
                     /organism="synthetic DNA construct"
                     /mol_type="other DNA"
     enhancer        45..348
                     /label=CMV enhancer
                     /note="human cytomegalovirus immediate early enhancer"
     promoter        349..552
                     /label=CMV promoter
                     /note="human cytomegalovirus (CMV) immediate early
                     promoter"
     primer_bind     503..523
                     /label=CMV-F
                     /note="Human CMV immediate early promoter, forward primer"
     CDS             1806..2513
                     /codon_start=1
                     /product="monomeric derivative of DsRed fluorescent protein
                     (Shaner et al., 2004)"
                     /label=mCherry
                     /note="mammalian codon-optimized"
                     /translation="VSKGEEDNMAIIKEFMRFKVHMEGSVNGHEFEIEGEGEGRPYEGT
                     QTAKLKVTKGGPLPFAWDILSPQFMYGSKAYVKHPADIPDYLKLSFPEGFKWERVMNFE
                     DGGVVTVTQDSSLQDGEFIYKVKLRGTNFPSDGPVMQKKTMGWEASSERMYPEDGALKG
                     EIKQRLKLKDGGHYDAEVKTTYKAKKPVQLPGAYNVNIKLDITSHNEDYTIVEQYERAE
                     GRHSTGGMDELYK"
     primer_bind     complement(1948..1966)
                     /label=mCherry-R
                     /note="mCherry, reverse primer"
     primer_bind     2216..2235
                     /label=mCherry-F
                     /note="mCherry, forward primer"
     polyA_signal    2687..2808
                     /label=SV40 poly(A) signal
                     /note="SV40 polyadenylation signal"
     primer_bind     complement(2724..2743)
                     /label=SV40pA-R
                     /note="SV40 polyA, reverse primer"
     primer_bind     2778..2797
                     /label=EBV-rev
                     /note="SV40 polyA terminator, reverse primer"
     rep_origin      complement(2815..3270)
                     /direction=LEFT
                     /label=f1 ori
                     /note="f1 bacteriophage origin of replication; arrow
                     indicates direction of (+) strand synthesis"
     primer_bind     complement(2952..2973)
                     /label=F1ori-F
                     /note="F1 origin, forward primer"
     primer_bind     3164..3183
                     /label=F1ori-R
                     /note="F1 origin, reverse primer"
     promoter        3297..3401
                     /gene="bla"
                     /label=AmpR promoter
     promoter        3403..3760
                     /label=SV40 promoter
                     /note="SV40 enhancer and early promoter"
     primer_bind     complement(3426..3446)
                     /label=pBABE 3'
                     /note="SV40 enhancer, reverse primer for pBABE vectors"
     rep_origin      3611..3746
                     /label=SV40 ori
                     /note="SV40 origin of replication"
     primer_bind     3673..3692
                     /label=SV40pro-F
                     /note="SV40 promoter/origin, forward primer"
     CDS             3795..4589
                     /codon_start=1
                     /gene="aph(3')-II (or nptII)"
                     /product="aminoglycoside phosphotransferase from Tn5"
                     /label=NeoR/KanR
                     /note="confers resistance to neomycin, kanamycin, and G418
                     (Geneticin(R))"
                     /translation="MIEQDGLHAGSPAAWVERLFGYDWAQQTIGCSDAAVFRLSAQGRP
                     VLFVKTDLSGALNELQDEAARLSWLATTGVPCAAVLDVVTEAGRDWLLLGEVPGQDLLS
                     SHLAPAEKVSIMADAMRRLHTLDPATCPFDHQAKHRIERARTRMEAGLVDQDDLDEEHQ
                     GLAPAELFARLKASMPDGEDLVVTHGDACLPNIMVENGRFSGFIDCGRLGVADRYQDIA
                     LATRDIAEELGGEWADRFLVLYGIAAPDSQRIAFYRLLDEFF"
     primer_bind     complement(3849..3868)
                     /label=Neo-R
                     /note="Neomycin resistance gene, reverse primer"
     primer_bind     4459..4478
                     /label=Neo-F
                     /note="Neomycin resistance gene, forward primer"
     primer_bind     complement(4777..4796)
                     /label=TK-pA-R
                     /note="Thymidine kinase polyA, reverse primer"
     polyA_signal    4821..4868
                     /label=HSV TK poly(A) signal
                     /note="herpes simplex virus thymidine kinase
                     polyadenylation signal (Cole and Stacy, 1985)"
     rep_origin      5197..5785
                     /direction=RIGHT
                     /label=ori
                     /note="high-copy-number ColE1/pMB1/pBR322/pUC origin of
                     replication"
     primer_bind     5686..5705
                     /label=pBR322ori-F
                     /note="pBR322 origin, forward primer"
ORIGIN
        1 tcaattacgg ggtcattagt tcatagccca tatatggagt tccgcgttac ataacttacg
       61 gtaaatggcc cgcctggctg accgcccaac gacccccgcc cattgacgtc aataatgacg
      121 tatgttccca tagtaacgcc aatagggact ttccattgac gtcaatgggt ggagtattta
      181 cggtaaactg cccacttggc agtacatcaa gtgtatcata tgccaagtac gccccctatt
      241 gacgtcaatg acggtaaatg gcccgcctgg cattatgccc agtacatgac cttatgggac
      301 tttcctactt ggcagtacat ctacgtatta gtcatcgcta ttaccatggt gatgcggttt
      361 tggcagtaca tcaatgggcg tggatagcgg tttgactcac ggggatttcc aagtctccac
      421 cccattgacg tcaatgggag tttgttttgg caccaaaatc aacgggactt tccaaaatgt
      481 cgtaacaact ccgccccatt gacgcaaatg ggcggtaggc gtgtacggtg ggaggtctat
      541 ataagcagag ctggtttagt gaaccgtcag atccgctagc caccatgact atcgtgctgt
      601 cttccctgat tgtgattcgc ttcgtgtttt tcgctggcaa taatgtgctg ctgagatgta
      661 tgaggctgtg gtactatagg aatatcctgc tgcctgccaa gaacaccaat ctgatcacaa
      721 tgtctgacga gagcacaatg gtgccaatct acgccacctt ccagctgttt gccgtgctga
      781 tcaccgcagc caccctggtg ttctacgtga gccagctgag aaacggcaat aagggcgatt
      841 gggagcccat ctacgtgtct ggcgtggagt ttatcgccta tctgatggcc ctggtgctgc
      901 ctgacggcta cgccttccgg agctttcagg atggcgccgg catcatcaca gtgccagtgt
      961 tccgctacgt gagctggctg gccacatgcc ccatcatcct gaaggtgctg gtgaccgtga
     1021 tctctcacga ggacaacatc gaccaggatg tgatcctgag gctgatgctg ctgatcacat
     1081 ggatcgagct gctgggcttt atgggctcta tgtacgtggg catgatcaag gtgttcttta
     1141 tcgccctggc cgtgatcctg tgcatctata tgtactatat catctgtatg acctggaaca
     1201 agaatcacca cgagtctctg agcctgtcct acaggaagga gagattcgag ctgatgagcc
     1261 tgctgatggt gtcctggatt ctgtttccca tcctgtatat cgtgggccct gagtgtttcg
     1321 gcctgatctc caatcagttt tctatcatcg gccacgtgat cggcgacatc atcagcaaga
     1381 acctgtgggg cctgatggcc tggaagctgc ggctgaagat caaggatggc cagcctatgg
     1441 agcacgtgaa tccactgaag atcgtgtcca acgacggcac caatacaatg gagaactacc
     1501 cactggataa gatcatccag acctggaagg gccgggagta cgatcgcgag tctatctatg
     1561 agaacggccc tagctcccca aagaccccca gcgagacacc ccctaagacc ccacccaata
     1621 agatgcactt ccacaacttt ctgctggagc actacatgaa gaccagggag acagcctata
     1681 atgagagaaa ggacgcaggc gtgtccggag gcgatctgcc cttccagcag gcccgcagcc
     1741 ctaaaggacc catccagtat gaagtcatca agcagtcaag cgtgaacgag tatgccggac
     1801 cggtggtgag caagggcgag gaggataaca tggccatcat caaggagttc atgcgcttca
     1861 aggtgcacat ggagggctcc gtgaacggcc acgagttcga gatcgagggc gagggcgagg
     1921 gccgccccta cgagggcacc cagaccgcca agctgaaggt gaccaagggt ggccccctgc
     1981 ccttcgcctg ggacatcctg tcccctcagt tcatgtacgg ctccaaggcc tacgtgaagc
     2041 accccgccga catccccgac tacttgaagc tgtccttccc cgagggcttc aagtgggagc
     2101 gcgtgatgaa cttcgaggac ggcggcgtgg tgaccgtgac ccaggactcc tccctgcagg
     2161 acggcgagtt catctacaag gtgaagctgc gcggcaccaa cttcccctcc gacggccccg
     2221 taatgcagaa gaagaccatg ggctgggagg cctcctccga gcggatgtac cccgaggacg
     2281 gcgccctgaa gggcgagatc aagcagaggc tgaagctgaa ggacggcggc cactacgacg
     2341 ctgaggtcaa gaccacctac aaggccaaga agcccgtgca gctgcccggc gcctacaacg
     2401 tcaacatcaa gttggacatc acctcccaca acgaggacta caccatcgtg gaacagtacg
     2461 aacgcgccga gggccgccac tccaccggcg gcatggacga gctgtacaag taagagctca
     2521 agcttcgaat tctgcagtcg acggtaccgc gggcccggga tccaccggat ctagataact
     2581 gatcataatc agccatacca catttgtaga ggttttactt gctttaaaaa acctcccaca
     2641 cctccccctg aacctgaaac ataaaatgaa tgcaattgtt gttgttaact tgtttattgc
     2701 agcttataat ggttacaaat aaagcaatag catcacaaat ttcacaaata aagcattttt
     2761 ttcactgcat tctagttgtg gtttgtccaa actcatcaat gtatcttaac gcgtaaattg
     2821 taagcgttaa tattttgtta aaattcgcgt taaatttttg ttaaatcagc tcatttttta
     2881 accaataggc cgaaatcggc aaaatccctt ataaatcaaa agaatagacc gagatagggt
     2941 tgagtgttgt tccagtttgg aacaagagtc cactattaaa gaacgtggac tccaacgtca
     3001 aaggnnnnnn nnnnnnnnnn nnnnnnnnnn nnnnnnnnnn nnnnnnnnnn nnntnnnnnn
     3061 nnnnnnnnnn nnnnnnnnnn nnnnnnnnnn nnnnnnnnnn nnnnnnnnnn nnnnnnnnnn
     3121 nnnnnnnnnn nnnnnnnnnn nnnnngnnnn nnnnnnnnnn nnnnnnnnnn nnnnnnnnnn
     3181 nnnnnnnnnn nnnnnnnnnn nnnnnnnnnn nnnnnnnnnn nnnnnnnnnn nnnnnnnnnn
     3241 nnnnnnnnnn nnnnnnnnnn nnnnnnnnnn caggtggcac ttttcgggga aatgtgcgcg
     3301 gaacccctat ttgtttattt ttctaaatac attcaaatat gtatccgctc atgagacaat
     3361 aaccctgata aatgcttcaa taatattgaa aaaggaagag tcctgaggcg gaaagaacca
     3421 gctgtggaat gtgtgtcagt tagggtgtgg aaagtcccca ggctccccag caggcagaag
     3481 tatgcaaagc atgcatctca attagtcagc aaccaggtgt ggaaagtccc caggctcccc
     3541 agcaggcaga agtatgcaaa gcatgcatct caattagtca gcaaccatag tcccgcccct
     3601 aactccgccc atcccgcccc taactccgcc cagttccgcc cattctccgc cccatggctg
     3661 actaattttt tttatttatg cagaggccga ggccgcctcg gcctctgagc tattccagaa
     3721 gtagtgagga ggcttttttg gaggcctagg cttttgcaaa gatcgatcaa gagacaggat
     3781 gaggatcgtt tcgcatgatt gaacaagatg gattgcacgc aggttctccg gccgcttggg
     3841 tggagaggct attcggctat gactgggcac aacagacaat cggctgctct gatgccgccg
     3901 tgttccggct gtcagcgcag gggcgcccgg ttctttttgt caagaccgac ctgtccggtg
     3961 ccctgaatga actgcaagac gaggcagcgc ggctatcgtg gctggccacg acgggcgttc
     4021 cttgcgcagc tgtgctcgac gttgtcactg aagcgggaag ggactggctg ctattgggcg
     4081 aagtgccggg gcaggatctc ctgtcatctc accttgctcc tgccgagaaa gtatccatca
     4141 tggctgatgc aatgcggcgg ctgcatacgc ttgatccggc tacctgccca ttcgaccacc
     4201 aagcgaaaca tcgcatcgag cgagcacgta ctcggatgga agccggtctt gtcgatcagg
     4261 atgatctgga cgaagagcat caggggctcg cgccagccga actgttcgcc aggctcaagg
     4321 cgagcatgcc cgacggcgag gatctcgtcg tgacccatgg cgatgcctgc ttgccgaata
     4381 tcatggtgga aaatggccgc ttttctggat tcatcgactg tggccggctg ggtgtggcgg
     4441 accgctatca ggacatagcg ttggctaccc gtgatattgc tgaagagctt ggcggcgaat
     4501 gggctgaccg cttcctcgtg ctttacggta tcgccgctcc cgattcgcag cgcatcgcct
     4561 tctatcgcct tcttgacgag ttcttctgag cgggactctg gggttcgaaa tgaccgacca
     4621 agcgacgccc aacctgccat cacgagattt cgattccacc gccgccttct atgaaaggtt
     4681 gggcttcgga atcgttttcc gggacgccgg ctggatgatc ctccagcgcg gggatctcat
     4741 gctggagttc ttcgcccacc ctagggggag gctaactgaa acacggaagg agacaatacc
     4801 ggaaggaacc cgcgctatga cggcaataaa aagacagaat aaaacgcacg gtgttgggtc
     4861 gtttgttcat aaacgcgggg ttcggtccca gggctggcac tctgtcgata ccccaccgag
     4921 accccattgg ggccaatacg cccgcgtttc ttccttttcc ccaccccacc ccccaagttc
     4981 gggtgaaggc ccagggctcg cagccaacgt cggggcggca ggccctgcca tagcctcagg
     5041 ttactcatat atactttaga ttgatttaaa acttcatttt taatttaaaa ggatctaggt
     5101 gaagatcctt tttgataatc tcatgaccaa aatcccttaa cgtgagtttt cgttccactg
     5161 agcgtcagac cccgtagaaa agatcaaagg atcttcttga gatccttttt ttctgcgcgt
     5221 aatctgctgc ttgcaaacaa aaaaaccacc gctaccagcg gtggtttgtt tgccggatca
     5281 agagctacca actctttttc cgaaggtaac tggcttcagc agagcgcaga taccaaatac
     5341 tgttcttcta gtgtagccgt agttaggcca ccacttcaag aactctgtag caccgcctac
     5401 atacctcgct ctgctaatcc tgttaccagt ggctgctgcc agtggcgata agtcgtgtct
     5461 taccgggttg gactcaagac gatagttacc ggataaggcg cagcggtcgg gctgaacggg
     5521 gggttcgtgc acacagccca gcttggagcg aacgacctac accgaactga gatacctaca
     5581 gcgtgagcta tgagaaagcg ccacgcttcc cgaagggaga aaggcggaca ggtatccggt
     5641 aagcggcagg gtcggaacag gagagcgcac gagggagctt ccagggggaa acgcctggta
     5701 tctttatagt cctgtcgggt ttcgccacct ctgacttgag cgtcgatttt tgtgatgctc
     5761 gtcagggggg cggagcctat ggaaaaacgc cagcaacgcg gcctttttac ggttcctggc
     5821 cttttgctgg ccttttgctc acatgttctt tcctgcgtta tcccctgatt ctgtggataa
     5881 ccgtattacc gccatgcatt agttattaat agtaa
//
