LOCUS       Exported 5915 bp ds-DNA circular SYN 08-APR-2019
DEFINITION  synthetic circular DNA
ACCESSION   .
VERSION     .
KEYWORDS    .
SOURCE      synthetic DNA construct
  ORGANISM  synthetic DNA construct
REFERENCE   1 (bases 1 to 5915)
  AUTHORS   Joe
  TITLE     Direct Submission
  JOURNAL   Exported Tuesday, Apr 16, 2019 from SnapGene Viewer 4.3.6
            https://www.snapgene.com
FEATURES             Location/Qualifiers
     source          1..5915
                     /organism="synthetic DNA construct"
                     /mol_type="other DNA"
     enhancer        45..348
                     /label=CMV enhancer
                     /note="human cytomegalovirus immediate early enhancer"
     promoter        349..552
                     /label=CMV promoter
                     /note="human cytomegalovirus (CMV) immediate early
                     promoter"
     CDS             585..1796
                     /codon_start=1
                     /label=MerMAID4
                     /translation="MTIVLSSLIVIRFVFFAGNNVLLRCMRLWYYRNILLPAKNTNLIT
                     MSDESTMVPIYATFQLFAVLITAATLVFYVSQLRNGNKGDWEPIYVSGVEFIAYLMALV
                     LPDGYAFRSFQDGAGIITVPVFRYVSWLATCPIILKVLVTVISHEDNIDQDVILRLMLL
                     ITWIELLGFMGSMYVGMIKVFFIALAVILCIYMYYIICMTWNKNHHESLSLSYRKERFE
                     LMSLLMVSWILFPILYIVGPECFGLISNQFSIIGHVIGDIISKNLWGLMAWKLRLKIKD
                     GQPMEHVNPLKIVSNDGTNTMENYPLDKIIQTWKGREYDRESIYENGPSSPKTPSETPP
                     KTPPNKMHFHNFLLEHYMKTRETAYNERKDAGVSGGDLPFQQARSPKGPIQYEVIKQSS
                     VNEYA"
     CDS             1806..2513
                     /codon_start=1
                     /product="monomeric derivative of DsRed fluorescent protein
                     (Shaner et al., 2004)"
                     /label=mCherry
                     /note="mammalian codon-optimized"
                     /translation="VSKGEEDNMAIIKEFMRFKVHMEGSVNGHEFEIEGEGEGRPYEGT
                     QTAKLKVTKGGPLPFAWDILSPQFMYGSKAYVKHPADIPDYLKLSFPEGFKWERVMNFE
                     DGGVVTVTQDSSLQDGEFIYKVKLRGTNFPSDGPVMQKKTMGWEASSERMYPEDGALKG
                     EIKQRLKLKDGGHYDAEVKTTYKAKKPVQLPGAYNVNIKLDITSHNEDYTIVEQYERAE
                     GRHSTGGMDELYK"
     polyA_signal    2687..2808
                     /label=SV40 poly(A) signal
                     /note="SV40 polyadenylation signal"
     rep_origin      complement(2815..3270)
                     /direction=LEFT
                     /label=f1 ori
                     /note="f1 bacteriophage origin of replication; arrow
                     indicates direction of (+) strand synthesis"
     promoter        3297..3401
                     /gene="bla"
                     /label=AmpR promoter
     promoter        3403..3760
                     /label=SV40 promoter
                     /note="SV40 enhancer and early promoter"
     rep_origin      3611..3746
                     /label=SV40 ori
                     /note="SV40 origin of replication"
     CDS             3795..4589
                     /codon_start=1
                     /gene="aph(3')-II (or nptII)"
                     /product="aminoglycoside phosphotransferase from Tn5"
                     /label=NeoR/KanR
                     /note="confers resistance to neomycin, kanamycin, and G418
                     (Geneticin(R))"
                     /translation="MIEQDGLHAGSPAAWVERLFGYDWAQQTIGCSDAAVFRLSAQGRP
                     VLFVKTDLSGALNELQDEAARLSWLATTGVPCAAVLDVVTEAGRDWLLLGEVPGQDLLS
                     SHLAPAEKVSIMADAMRRLHTLDPATCPFDHQAKHRIERARTRMEAGLVDQDDLDEEHQ
                     GLAPAELFARLKASMPDGEDLVVTHGDACLPNIMVENGRFSGFIDCGRLGVADRYQDIA
                     LATRDIAEELGGEWADRFLVLYGIAAPDSQRIAFYRLLDEFF"
     polyA_signal    4821..4868
                     /label=HSV TK poly(A) signal
                     /note="herpes simplex virus thymidine kinase
                     polyadenylation signal (Cole and Stacy, 1985)"
     rep_origin      5197..5785
                     /direction=RIGHT
                     /label=ori
                     /note="high-copy-number ColE1/pMB1/pBR322/pUC origin of
                     replication"
ORIGIN
        1 tcaattacgg ggtcattagt tcatagccca tatatggagt tccgcgttac ataacttacg
       61 gtaaatggcc cgcctggctg accgcccaac gacccccgcc cattgacgtc aataatgacg
      121 tatgttccca tagtaacgcc aatagggact ttccattgac gtcaatgggt ggagtattta
      181 cggtaaactg cccacttggc agtacatcaa gtgtatcata tgccaagtac gccccctatt
      241 gacgtcaatg acggtaaatg gcccgcctgg cattatgccc agtacatgac cttatgggac
      301 tttcctactt ggcagtacat ctacgtatta gtcatcgcta ttaccatggt gatgcggttt
      361 tggcagtaca tcaatgggcg tggatagcgg tttgactcac ggggatttcc aagtctccac
      421 cccattgacg tcaatgggag tttgttttgg caccaaaatc aacgggactt tccaaaatgt
      481 cgtaacaact ccgccccatt gacgcaaatg ggcggtaggc gtgtacggtg ggaggtctat
      541 ataagcagag ctggtttagt gaaccgtcag atccgctagc caccatgact atcgtgctgt
      601 cttccctgat tgtgattcgc ttcgtgtttt tcgctggcaa taatgtgctg ctgagatgta
      661 tgaggctgtg gtactatagg aatatcctgc tgcctgccaa gaacaccaat ctgatcacaa
      721 tgtctgacga gagcacaatg gtgccaatct acgccacctt ccagctgttt gccgtgctga
      781 tcaccgcagc caccctggtg ttctacgtga gccagctgag aaacggcaat aagggcgatt
      841 gggagcccat ctacgtgtct ggcgtggagt ttatcgccta tctgatggcc ctggtgctgc
      901 ctgacggcta cgccttccgg agctttcagg atggcgccgg catcatcaca gtgccagtgt
      961 tccgctacgt gagctggctg gccacatgcc ccatcatcct gaaggtgctg gtgaccgtga
     1021 tctctcacga ggacaacatc gaccaggatg tgatcctgag gctgatgctg ctgatcacat
     1081 ggatcgagct gctgggcttt atgggctcta tgtacgtggg catgatcaag gtgttcttta
     1141 tcgccctggc cgtgatcctg tgcatctata tgtactatat catctgtatg acctggaaca
     1201 agaatcacca cgagtctctg agcctgtcct acaggaagga gagattcgag ctgatgagcc
     1261 tgctgatggt gtcctggatt ctgtttccca tcctgtatat cgtgggccct gagtgtttcg
     1321 gcctgatctc caatcagttt tctatcatcg gccacgtgat cggcgacatc atcagcaaga
     1381 acctgtgggg cctgatggcc tggaagctgc ggctgaagat caaggatggc cagcctatgg
     1441 agcacgtgaa tccactgaag atcgtgtcca acgacggcac caatacaatg gagaactacc
     1501 cactggataa gatcatccag acctggaagg gccgggagta cgatcgcgag tctatctatg
     1561 agaacggccc tagctcccca aagaccccca gcgagacacc ccctaagacc ccacccaata
     1621 agatgcactt ccacaacttt ctgctggagc actacatgaa gaccagggag acagcctata
     1681 atgagagaaa ggacgcaggc gtgtccggag gcgatctgcc cttccagcag gcccgcagcc
     1741 ctaaaggacc catccagtat gaagtcatca agcagtcaag cgtgaacgag tatgccggac
     1801 cggtggtgag caagggcgag gaggataaca tggccatcat caaggagttc atgcgcttca
     1861 aggtgcacat ggagggctcc gtgaacggcc acgagttcga gatcgagggc gagggcgagg
     1921 gccgccccta cgagggcacc cagaccgcca agctgaaggt gaccaagggt ggccccctgc
     1981 ccttcgcctg ggacatcctg tcccctcagt tcatgtacgg ctccaaggcc tacgtgaagc
     2041 accccgccga catccccgac tacttgaagc tgtccttccc cgagggcttc aagtgggagc
     2101 gcgtgatgaa cttcgaggac ggcggcgtgg tgaccgtgac ccaggactcc tccctgcagg
     2161 acggcgagtt catctacaag gtgaagctgc gcggcaccaa cttcccctcc gacggccccg
     2221 taatgcagaa gaagaccatg ggctgggagg cctcctccga gcggatgtac cccgaggacg
     2281 gcgccctgaa gggcgagatc aagcagaggc tgaagctgaa ggacggcggc cactacgacg
     2341 ctgaggtcaa gaccacctac aaggccaaga agcccgtgca gctgcccggc gcctacaacg
     2401 tcaacatcaa gttggacatc acctcccaca acgaggacta caccatcgtg gaacagtacg
     2461 aacgcgccga gggccgccac tccaccggcg gcatggacga gctgtacaag taagagctca
     2521 agcttcgaat tctgcagtcg acggtaccgc gggcccggga tccaccggat ctagataact
     2581 gatcataatc agccatacca catttgtaga ggttttactt gctttaaaaa acctcccaca
     2641 cctccccctg aacctgaaac ataaaatgaa tgcaattgtt gttgttaact tgtttattgc
     2701 agcttataat ggttacaaat aaagcaatag catcacaaat ttcacaaata aagcattttt
     2761 ttcactgcat tctagttgtg gtttgtccaa actcatcaat gtatcttaag gcgtaaattg
     2821 taagcgttaa tattttgtta aaattcgcgt taaatttttg ttaaatcagc tcatttttta
     2881 accaataggc cgaaatcggc aaaatccctt ataaatcaaa agaatagacc gagatagggt
     2941 tgagtgttgt tccagtttgg aacaagagtc cactattaaa gaacgtggac tccaacgtca
     3001 aaggnnnnnn nnnnnnnnnn nnnnnnnnnn nnnnnnnnnn nnnnnnnnnn nnntnnnnnn
     3061 nnnnnnnnnn nnnnnnnnnn nnnnnnnnnn nnnnnnnnnn nnnnnnnnnn nnnnnnnnnn
     3121 nnnnnnnnnn nnnnnnnnnn nnnnngnnnn nnnnnnnnnn nnnnnnnnnn nnnnnnnnnn
     3181 nnnnnnnnnn nnnnnnnnnn nnnnnnnnnn nnnnnnnnnn nnnnnnnnnn nnnnnnnnnn
     3241 nnnnnnnnnn nnnnnnnnnn nnnnnnnnnn caggtggcac ttttcgggga aatgtgcgcg
     3301 gaacccctat ttgtttattt ttctaaatac attcaaatat gtatccgctc atgagacaat
     3361 aaccctgata aatgcttcaa taatattgaa aaaggaagag tcctgaggcg gaaagaacca
     3421 gctgtggaat gtgtgtcagt tagggtgtgg aaagtcccca ggctccccag caggcagaag
     3481 tatgcaaagc atgcatctca attagtcagc aaccaggtgt ggaaagtccc caggctcccc
     3541 agcaggcaga agtatgcaaa gcatgcatct caattagtca gcaaccatag tcccgcccct
     3601 aactccgccc atcccgcccc taactccgcc cagttccgcc cattctccgc cccatggctg
     3661 actaattttt tttatttatg cagaggccga ggccgcctcg gcctctgagc tattccagaa
     3721 gtagtgagga ggcttttttg gaggcctagg cttttgcaaa gatcgatcaa gagacaggat
     3781 gaggatcgtt tcgcatgatt gaacaagatg gattgcacgc aggttctccg gccgcttggg
     3841 tggagaggct attcggctat gactgggcac aacagacaat cggctgctct gatgccgccg
     3901 tgttccggct gtcagcgcag gggcgcccgg ttctttttgt caagaccgac ctgtccggtg
     3961 ccctgaatga actgcaagac gaggcagcgc ggctatcgtg gctggccacg acgggcgttc
     4021 cttgcgcagc tgtgctcgac gttgtcactg aagcgggaag ggactggctg ctattgggcg
     4081 aagtgccggg gcaggatctc ctgtcatctc accttgctcc tgccgagaaa gtatccatca
     4141 tggctgatgc aatgcggcgg ctgcatacgc ttgatccggc tacctgccca ttcgaccacc
     4201 aagcgaaaca tcgcatcgag cgagcacgta ctcggatgga agccggtctt gtcgatcagg
     4261 atgatctgga cgaagagcat caggggctcg cgccagccga actgttcgcc aggctcaagg
     4321 cgagcatgcc cgacggcgag gatctcgtcg tgacccatgg cgatgcctgc ttgccgaata
     4381 tcatggtgga aaatggccgc ttttctggat tcatcgactg tggccggctg ggtgtggcgg
     4441 accgctatca ggacatagcg ttggctaccc gtgatattgc tgaagagctt ggcggcgaat
     4501 gggctgaccg cttcctcgtg ctttacggta tcgccgctcc cgattcgcag cgcatcgcct
     4561 tctatcgcct tcttgacgag ttcttctgag cgggactctg gggttcgaaa tgaccgacca
     4621 agcgacgccc aacctgccat cacgagattt cgattccacc gccgccttct atgaaaggtt
     4681 gggcttcgga atcgttttcc gggacgccgg ctggatgatc ctccagcgcg gggatctcat
     4741 gctggagttc ttcgcccacc ctagggggag gctaactgaa acacggaagg agacaatacc
     4801 ggaaggaacc cgcgctatga cggcaataaa aagacagaat aaaacgcacg gtgttgggtc
     4861 gtttgttcat aaacgcgggg ttcggtccca gggctggcac tctgtcgata ccccaccgag
     4921 accccattgg ggccaatacg cccgcgtttc ttccttttcc ccaccccacc ccccaagttc
     4981 gggtgaaggc ccagggctcg cagccaacgt cggggcggca ggccctgcca tagcctcagg
     5041 ttactcatat atactttaga ttgatttaaa acttcatttt taatttaaaa ggatctaggt
     5101 gaagatcctt tttgataatc tcatgaccaa aatcccttaa cgtgagtttt cgttccactg
     5161 agcgtcagac cccgtagaaa agatcaaagg atcttcttga gatccttttt ttctgcgcgt
     5221 aatctgctgc ttgcaaacaa aaaaaccacc gctaccagcg gtggtttgtt tgccggatca
     5281 agagctacca actctttttc cgaaggtaac tggcttcagc agagcgcaga taccaaatac
     5341 tgtccttcta gtgtagccgt agttaggcca ccacttcaag aactctgtag caccgcctac
     5401 atacctcgct ctgctaatcc tgttaccagt ggctgctgcc agtggcgata agtcgtgtct
     5461 taccgggttg gactcaagac gatagttacc ggataaggcg cagcggtcgg gctgaacggg
     5521 gggttcgtgc acacagccca gcttggagcg aacgacctac accgaactga gatacctaca
     5581 gcgtgagcta tgagaaagcg ccacgcttcc cgaagggaga aaggcggaca ggtatccggt
     5641 aagcggcagg gtcggaacag gagagcgcac gagggagctt ccagggggaa acgcctggta
     5701 tctttatagt cctgtcgggt ttcgccacct ctgacttgag cgtcgatttt tgtgatgctc
     5761 gtcagggggg cggagcctat ggaaaaacgc cagcaacgcg gcctttttac ggttcctggc
     5821 cttttgctgg ccttttgctc acatgttctt tcctgcgtta tcccctgatt ctgtggataa
     5881 ccgtattacc gccatgcatt agttattaat agtaa
//
